>Addgene plasmid #139075 | pHCKan-phoHp1-GFPuv | addgene full sequence | sequence record 276367 | Addgene NGS Result
CAGTCCAGTTACGCTGGAGTCTGAGGCTCGTCCTGAATGATATCAAGCTTGAATTCGTTAATCCTGCTGA
AAGCACACAGCTTTTTTCATCACTGTCATCACTCTGTCATCTTTCCAGTAGAAACTAATGTCACTGAAAT
GGTGTTTTATAGTTAAATATAAGTAAATATATTGTTGCAATAAATGCGAGATCTGTTGTACTTATTAAGT
AGCAGCGGAAGTTCTGTAGGAGGATAATCTATGGCTAGCAAAGGAGAAGAACTTTTCACTGGAGTTGTCC
CAATTCTTGTTGAATTAGATGGTGATGTTAATGGGCACAAATTTTCTGTCAGTGGAGAGGGTGAAGGTGA
TGCTACATACGGAAAGCTTACCCTTAAATTTATTTGCACTACTGGAAAACTACCTGTTCCATGGCCAACA
CTTGTCACTACTTTCTCTTATGGTGTTCAATGCTTTTCCCGTTATCCGGATCATATGAAACGGCATGACT
TTTTCAAGAGTGCCATGCCCGAAGGTTATGTACAGGAACGCACTATATCTTTCAAAGATGACGGGAACTA
CAAGACGCGTGCTGAAGTCAAGTTTGAAGGTGATACCCTTGTTAATCGTATCGAGTTAAAAGGTATTGAT
TTTAAAGAAGATGGAAACATTCTCGGACACAAACTCGAGTACAACTATAACTCACACAATGTATACATCA
CGGCAGACAAACAAAAGAATGGAATCAAAGCTAACTTCAAAATTCGCCACAACATTGAAGATGGATCCGT
TCAACTAGCAGACCATTATCAACAAAATACTCCAATTGGCGATGGCCCTGTCCTTTTACCAGACAACCAT
TACCTGTCGACACAATCTGCCCTTTCGAAAGATCCCAACGAAAAGCGTGACCACATGGTCCTTCTTGAGT
TTGTAACTGCTGCTGGGATTACACATGGCATGGATGAGCTCTACAAATAATGAGGATCCCCGGCTTATCG
GTCAGTTTCACCTGATTTACGTAAAAACCCGCTTCGGCGGGTTTTTGCTTTTGGAGGGGCAGAAAGATGA
ATGACTGTCCACGACGCTATACCCAAAAGAAAGACGAATTCTCTAGATATCGCTCAATACTGACCATTTA
AATCATACCTGACCTCCATAGCAGAAAGTCAAAAGCCTCCGACCGGAGGCTTTTGACTTGATCGGCACGT
AAGAGGTTCCAACTTTCACCATAATGAAATAAGATCACTACCGGGCGTATTTTTTGAGTTATCGAGATTT
TCAGGAGCTAAGGAAGCTAAAATGAGCCATATTCAACGGGAAACGTCTTGCTCGAGGCCGCGATTAAATT
CCAACATGGATGCTGATTTATATGGGTATAAATGGGCTCGCGATAATGTCGGGCAATCAGGTGCGACAAT
CTATCGATTGTATGGGAAGCCCGATGCGCCAGAGTTGTTTCTGAAACATGGCAAAGGTAGCGTTGCCAAT
GATGTTACAGATGAGATGGTCAGGCTAAACTGGCTGACGGAATTTATGCCTCTTCCGACCATCAAGCATT
TTATCCGTACTCCTGATGATGCATGGTTACTCACCACTGCGATCCCAGGGAAAACAGCATTCCAGGTATT
AGAAGAATATCCTGATTCAGGTGAAAATATTGTTGATGCGCTGGCAGTGTTCCTGCGCCGGTTGCATTCG
ATTCCTGTTTGTAATTGTCCTTTTAACGGCGATCGCGTATTTCGTCTCGCTCAGGCGCAATCACGAATGA
ATAACGGTTTGGTTGGTGCGAGTGATTTTGATGACGAGCGTAATGGCTGGCCTGTTGAACAAGTCTGGAA
AGAAATGCATAAGCTTTTGCCATTCTCACCGGATTCAGTCGTCACCCATGGTGATTTCTCACTTGATAAC
CTTATTTTTGACGAGGGGAAATTAATAGGTTGTATTGATGTTGGACGAGTCGGAATCGCAGACCGATACC
AGGATCTTGCCATCCTATGGAACTGCCTCGGTGAGTTTTCTCCTTCATTACAGAAACGGCTTTTTCAAAA
ATATGGTATTGATAATCCTGATATGAATAAATTGCAGTTTCACTTGATGCTCGATGAGTTTTTCTGAGGG
CCCAAATGTAATCACCTGGCTCACCTTCGGGTGGGCCTTTCTGCGTTGCTGGCGTTTTTCCATAGGCTCC
GCCCCCCTGACGAGCATCACAAAAATCGATGCTCAAGTCAGAGGTGGCGAAACCCGACAGGACTATAAAG
ATACCAGGCGTTTCCCCCTGGAAGCTCCCTCGTGCGCTCTCCTGTTCCGACCCTGCCGCTTACCGGATAC
CTGTCCGCCTTTCTCCCTTCGGGAAGCGTGGCGCTTTCTCATAGCTCACGCTGTAGGTATCTCAGTTCGG
TGTAGGTCGTTCGCTCCAAGCTGGGCTGTGTGCACGAACCCCCCGTTCAGCCCGACCGCTGCGCCTTATC
CGGTAACTATCGTCTTGAGTCCAACCCGGTAAGACACGACTTATCGCCACTGGCAGCAGCCACTGGTAAC
AGGATTAGCAGAGCGAGGTATGTAGGCGGTGCTACAGAGTTCTTGAAGTGGTGGCCTAACTACGGCTACA
CTAGAAGAACAGTATTTGGTATCTGCGCTCTGCTGAAGCCAGTTACCTCGGAAAAAGAGTTGGTAGCTCT
TGATCCGGCAAACAAACCACCGCTGGTAGCGGTGGTTTTTTTGTTTGCAAGCAGCAGATTACGCGCAGAA
AAAAAGGATCTCAAGAAGATCCTTTGATTTTCTACCGAAGAAAGGCCCACCCGTGAAGGTGAGCCAGTGA
GTTGATTG
Features (pLannotate 1.2.2; 7 found; start..end, strand, type, name):
    241..960     +  CDS            Cycle 3 GFP: Cycle 3 GFP (Crameri et al., 1996) mammalian codon-optimized
   1147..1178    +  terminator     tonB terminator: bidirectional E. coli tonB-P14 transcription terminator
   1179..1281    +  promoter       cat promoter: promoter of the E. coli cat gene encoding chloramphenicol acetyltransferase
   1282..2095    +  CDS            KanR (fragment): aminoglycoside phosphotransferase; aph(3')-Ia; confers resistance to kanamycin in bacteria or G418 (Geneticin®) in eukaryotes
   2118..2145    +  terminator     T7Te terminator: phage T7 early transcription terminator
   2157..2744    -  rep_origin     ori: high-copy-number ColE1/pMB1/pBR322/pUC origin of replication
   2766..2795    -  terminator     T3Te terminator: phage T3 early transcription terminator
