[The description below was written by a language model from this plasmid's Addgene catalogue record and pLannotate feature annotations shown in this document.]
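Description:
pHCKan-phoHp1-GFPuv is a small (about 2.8 kb) bacterial expression plasmid built on the pSMART-HC Kan backbone and used as a reporter for a phosphate-regulated E. coli promoter. It replicates in E. coli from a high-copy ColE1/pUC-type origin and is selected with kanamycin. Resistance comes from an aph(3')-Ia aminoglycoside phosphotransferase gene, which the annotation places directly downstream of a cat gene promoter. The backbone is transcriptionally insulated. A tonB terminator lies between the reporter and the resistance cassette, a T7 early terminator follows the kanamycin gene, and a T3 early terminator flanks the origin. This arrangement limits read-through between modules.

The insert, assembled by Gibson cloning, places the low-phosphate-inducible phoHp1 promoter from E. coli upstream of GFPuv, which the feature table identifies as the "Cycle 3" GFP variant. The promoter is not annotated in the automated feature list. It presumably sits in the roughly 240 bases preceding the GFP coding sequence, but the record does not give its exact boundaries or those of any associated ribosome binding site. Promoters of this type are largely silent while phosphate is available and switch on as it is depleted, so fluorescence reports promoter activity without an added inducer.

The associated work concerns phosphate-regulated promoters for two-stage autoinduction in E. coli, in which cells first grow and then express protein once phosphate runs out. The plasmid serves to characterise phoHp1 strength and behaviour in that setting. The depositor notes that a dedicated production strain is used for recombinant protein production but is not needed to propagate the plasmid.
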