Addgene plasmid #139075: pHCKan-phoHp1-GFPuv
Purpose: Low phosphate inducible promoter phoHp1 for GFP expression
Depositing lab: Michael Lynch. Depositing organization: Duke University. Publication: Media Robustness and Scalability of Phosphate Regulated Promoters Useful for Two-Stage Autoinduction in E. coli. Moreb EA, Ye Z, Efromson JP, Hennigan JN, Menacho-Melgar R, Lynch MD. ACS Synth Biol. 2020 Jun 19;9(6):1483-1486. doi: 10.1021/acssynbio.0c00182. Epub 2020 May 27. PubMed 32353228.
Backbone
  Vector backbone: pSMART-HC Kan
  Vector type: Bacterial Expression
Growth in bacteria
  Bacterial resistance: Kanamycin, 50 μg/mL
  Growth temperature: 37°C
  Growth strain: DH5alpha ; DLF_R002
  Copy number: High Copy
Gene/Insert
  Gene/Insert name: phoHp-GFPuv
  Species: E. coli
  Cloning method: Gibson Cloning
Terms and licenses: Academic/Nonprofit Terms; Industry Terms: Not Available to Industry
Depositor comments: DLF_R002 is used for recombinant protein production. It is not required to propogate the plasmid.
How to cite: pHCKan-phoHp1-GFPuv was a gift from Michael Lynch (Addgene plasmid # 139075 ; http://n2t.net/addgene:139075 ; RRID:Addgene_139075)
